>Addgene plasmid #183250 | pcDNA3.1(-) EC Her2-Fc | addgene full sequence | sequence record 369821 | Addgene NGS Result
AGGATGCAACTTCTTCTGCTCATCGCACTTTCCTTGGCGCTGGTGACAAATAGTACCCAAGTGTGCACCG
GCACAGACATGAAGCTGCGGCTCCCTGCCAGTCCCGAGACCCACCTGGACATGCTCCGCCACCTCTACCA
GGGCTGCCAGGTGGTGCAGGGAAACCTGGAACTCACCTACCTGCCCACCAATGCCAGCCTGTCCTTCCTG
CAGGATATCCAGGAGGTGCAGGGCTACGTGCTCATCGCTCACAACCAAGTGAGGCAGGTCCCACTGCAGA
GGCTGCGGATTGTGCGAGGCACCCAGCTCTTTGAGGACAACTATGCCCTGGCCGTGCTAGACAATGGAGA
CCCGCTGAACAATACCACCCCTGTCACAGGGGCCTCCCCAGGAGGCCTGCGGGAGCTGCAGCTTCGAAGC
CTCACAGAGATCTTGAAAGGAGGGGTCTTGATCCAGCGGAACCCCCAGCTCTGCTACCAGGACACGATTT
TGTGGAAGGACATCTTCCACAAGAACAACCAGCTGGCTCTCACACTGATAGACACCAACCGCTCTCGGGC
CTGCCACCCCTGTTCTCCGATGTGTAAGGGCTCCCGCTGCTGGGGAGAGAGTTCTGAGGATTGTCAGAGC
CTGACGCGCACTGTCTGTGCCGGTGGCTGTGCCCGCTGCAAGGGGCCACTGCCCACTGACTGCTGCCATG
AGCAGTGTGCTGCCGGCGGTACCGACAAAACTCACACATGCCCACCGTGCCCAGCACCTGAACTCCTGGG
GGGACCGTCAGTCTTCCTCTTCCCCCCAAAACCCAAGGACACCCTCATGATCTCCCGGACCCCTGAGGTC
ACATGCGTGGTGGTGGACGTGAGCCACGAAGACCCTGAGGTCAAGTTCAACTGGTACGTGGACGGCGTGG
AGGTGCATAATGCCAAGACAAAGCCGCGGGAGGAGCAGTACAACAGCACGTACCGTGTGGTCAGCGTCCT
CACCGTCCTGCACCAGGACTGGCTGAATGGCAAGGAGTACAAGTGCAAGGTCTCCAACAAAGCCCTCCCA
GCCCCCATCGAGAAAACCATCTCCAAAGCCAAAGGGCAGCCCCGAGAACCACAGGTGTACACCCTGCCCC
CATCCCGGGAGGAGATGACCAAGAACCAGGTCAGCCTGACCTGCCTGGTCAAAGGCTTCTATCCCAGCGA
CATCGCCGTGGAGTGGGAGAGCAATGGGCAGCCGGAGAACAACTACAAGACCACGCCTCCCGTGCTGGAC
TCCGACGGCTCCTTCTTCCTCTACAGCAAGCTCACCGTGGACAAGAGCAGGTGGCAGCAGGGGAACGTCT
TCTCATGCTCCGTGATGCACGAGGCTCTGCACAACCACTACACGCAGAAGAGCCTCTCCCTGTCTCCGGG
TAAATGAGGCCTGTCAGGCCAAGCTTAAGTTTAAACCGCTGATCAGCCTCGACTGTGCCTTCTAGTTGCC
AGCCATCTGTTGTTTGCCCCTCCCCCGTGCCTTCCTTGACCCTGGAAGGTGCCACTCCCACTGTCCTTTC
CTAATAAAATGAGGAAATTGCATCGCATTGTCTGAGTAGGTGTCATTCTATTCTGGGGGGTGGGGTGGGG
CAGGACAGCAAGGGGGAGGATTGGGAAGACAATAGCAGGCATGCTGGGGATGCGGTGGGCTCTATGGCTT
CTGAGGCGGAAAGAACCAGCTGGGGCTCTAGGGGGTATCCCC
[124 nt withheld, positions 1723-1846]
C
[91 nt withheld, positions 1848-1938]
A
[49 nt withheld, positions 1940-1988]
CCTTTGACGTTGGAGTCCACGTTCTTT
[37 nt withheld, positions 2016-2052]
ACCCTATCTCGGTCTATTCTTTTGATTTATAAGGGATTTTGCCGATTTCGGCCTATTGGTTAAAAAATGA
GCTGATTTAACAAAAATTTAACGCGAATTAATTCTGTGGAATGTGTGTCAGTTAGGGTGTGGAAAGTCCC
CAGGCTCCCCAGCAGGCAGAAGTATGCAAAGCATGCATCTCAATTAGTCAGCAACCAGGTGTGGAAAGTC
CCCAGGCTCCCCAGCAGGCAGAAGTATGCAAAGCATGCATCTCAATTAGTCAGCAACCATAGTCCCGCCC
CTAACTCCGCCCATCCCGCCCCTAACTCCGCCCAGTTCCGCCCATTCTCCGCCCCATGGCTGACTAATTT
TTTTTATTTATGCAGAGGCCGAGGCCGCCTCTGCCTCTGAGCTATTCCAGAAGTAGTGAGGAGGCTTTTT
TGGAGGCCTAGGCTTTTGCAAAAAGCTCCCGGGAGCTTGTATATCCATTTTCGGATCTGATCAAGAGACA
GGATGAGGATCGTTTCGCATGATTGAACAAGATGGATTGCACGCAGGTTCTCCGGCCGCTTGGGTGGAGA
GGCTATTCGGCTATGACTGGGCACAACAGACAATCGGCTGCTCTGATGCCGCCGTGTTCCGGCTGTCAGC
GCAGGGGCGCCCGGTTCTTTTTGTCAAGACCGACCTGTCCGGTGCCCTGAATGAACTGCAGGACGAGGCA
GCGCGGCTATCGTGGCTGGCCACGACGGGCGTTCCTTGCGCAGCTGTGCTCGACGTTGTCACTGAAGCGG
GAAGGGACTGGCTGCTATTGGGCGAAGTGCCGGGGCAGGATCTCCTGTCATCTCACCTTGCTCCTGCCGA
GAAAGTATCCATCATGGCTGATGCAATGCGGCGGCTGCATACGCTTGATCCGGCTACCTGCCCATTCGAC
CACCAAGCGAAACATCGCATCGAGCGAGCACGTACTCGGATGGAAGCCGGTCTTGTCGATCAGGATGATC
TGGACGAAGAGCATCAGGGGCTCGCGCCAGCCGAACTGTTCGCCAGGCTCAAGGCGCGCATGCCCGACGG
CGAGGATCTCGTCGTGACCCATGGCGATGCCTGCTTGCCGAATATCATGGTGGAAAATGGCCGCTTTTCT
GGATTCATCGACTGTGGCCGGCTGGGTGTGGCGGACCGCTATCAGGACATAGCGTTGGCTACCCGTGATA
TTGCTGAAGAGCTTGGCGGCGAATGGGCTGACCGCTTCCTCGTGCTTTACGGTATCGCCGCTCCCGATTC
GCAGCGCATCGCCTTCTATCGCCTTCTTGACGAGTTCTTCTGAGCGGGACTCTGGGGTTCGAAATGACCG
ACCAAGCGACGCCCAACCTGCCATCACGAGATTTCGATTCCACCGCCGCCTTCTATGAAAGGTTGGGCTT
CGGAATCGTTTTCCGGGACGCCGGCTGGATGATCCTCCAGCGCGGGGATCTCATGCTGGAGTTCTTCGCC
CACCCCAACTTGTTTATTGCAGCTTATAATGGTTACAAATAAAGCAATAGCATCACAAATTTCACAAATA
AAGCATTTTTTTCACTGCATTCTAGTTGTGGTTTGTCCAAACTCATCAATGTATCTTATCATGTCTGTAT
ACCGTCGACCTCTAGCTAGAGCTTGGCGTAATCATGGTCATAGCTGTTTCCTGTGTGAAATTGTTATCCG
CTCACAATTCCACACAACATACGAGCCGGAAGCATAAAGTGTAAAGCCTGGGGTGCCTAATGAGTGAGCT
AACTCACATTAATTGCGTTGCGCTCACTGCCCGCTTTCCAGTCGGGAAACCTGTCGTGCCAGCTGCATTA
ATGAATCGGCCAACGCGCGGGGAGAGGCGGTTTGCGTATTGGGCGCTCTTCCGCTTCCTCGCTCACTGAC
TCGCTGCGCTCGGTCGTTCGGCTGCGGCGAGCGGTATCAGCTCACTCAAAGGCGGTAATACGGTTATCCA
CAGAATCAGGGGATAACGCAGGAAAGAACATGTGAGCAAAAGGCCAGCAAAAGGCCAGGAACCGTAAAAA
GGCCGCGTTGCTGGCGTTTTTCCATAGGCTCCGCCCCCCTGACGAGCATCACAAAAATCGACGCTCAAGT
CAGAGGTGGCGAAACCCGACAGGACTATAAAGATACCAGGCGTTTCCCCCTGGAAGCTCCCTCGTGCGCT
CTCCTGTTCCGACCCTGCCGCTTACCGGATACCTGTCCGCCTTTCTCCCTTCGGGAAGCGTGGCGCTTTC
TCATAGCTCACGCTGTAGGTATCTCAGTTCGGTGTAGGTCGTTCGCTCCAAGCTGGGCTGTGTGCACGAA
CCCCCCGTTCAGCCCGACCGCTGCGCCTTATCCGGTAACTATCGTCTTGAGTCCAACCCGGTAAGACACG
ACTTATCGCCACTGGCAGCAGCCACTGGTAACAGGATTAGCAGAGCGAGGTATGTAGGCGGTGCTACAGA
GTTCTTGAAGTGGTGGCCTAACTACGGCTACACTAGAAGAACAGTATTTGGTATCTGCGCTCTGCTGAAG
CCAGTTACCTTCGGAAAAAGAGTTGGTAGCTCTTGATCCGGCAAACAAACCACCGCTGGTAGCGGTGGTT
TTTTTGTTTGCAAGCAGCAGATTACGCGCAGAAAAAAAGGATCTCAAGAAGATCCTTTGATCTTTTCTAC
GGGGTCTGACGCTCAGTGGAACGAAAACTCACGTTAAGGGATTTTGGTCATGAGATTATCAAAAAGGATC
TTCACCTAGATCCTTTTAAATTAAAAATGAAGTTTTAAATCAATCTAAAGTATATATGAGTAAACTTGGT
CTGACAGTTACCAATGCTTAATCAGTGAGGCACCTATCTCAGCGATCTGTCTATTTCGTTCATCCATAGT
TGCCTGACTCCCCGTCGTGTAGATAACTACGATACGGGAGGGCTTACCATCTGGCCCCAGTGCTGCAATG
ATACCGCGAGACCCACGCTCACCGGCTCCAGATTTATCAGCAATAAACCAGCCAGCCGGAAGGGCCGAGC
GCAGAAGTGGTCCTGCAACTTTATCCGCCTCCATCCAGTCTATTAATTGTTGCCGGGAAGCTAGAGTAAG
TAGTTCGCCAGTTAATAGTTTGCGCAACGTTGTTGCCATTGCTACAGGCATCGTGGTGTCACGCTCGTCG
TTTGGTATGGCTTCATTCAGCTCCGGTTCCCAACGATCAAGGCGAGTTACATGATCCCCCATGTTGTGCA
AAAAAGCGGTTAGCTCCTTCGGTCCTCCGATCGTTGTCAGAAGTAAGTTGGCCGCAGTGTTATCACTCAT
GGTTATGGCAGCACTGCATAATTCTCTTACTGTCATGCCATCCGTAAGATGCTTTTCTGTGACTGGTGAG
TACTCAACCAAGTCATTCTGAGAATAGTGTATGCGGCGACCGAGTTGCTCTTGCCCGGCGTCAATACGGG
ATAATACCGCGCCACATAGCAGAACTTTAAAAGTGCTCATCATTGGAAAACGTTCTTCGGGGCGAAAACT
CTCAAGGATCTTACCGCTGTTGAGATCCAGTTCGATGTAACCCACTCGTGCACCCAACTGATCTTCAGCA
TCTTTTACTTTCACCAGCGTTTCTGGGTGAGCAAAAACAGGAAGGCAAAATGCCGCAAAAAAGGGAATAA
GGGCGACACGGAAATGTTGAATACTCATACTCTTCCTTTTTCAATATTATTGAAGCATTTATCAGGGTTA
TTGTCTCATGAGCGGATACATATTTGAATGTATTTAGAAAAATAAACAAATAGGGGTTCCGCGCACATTT
CCCCGAAAAGTGCCACCTGACGTCGACGGATCGGGAGATCTCCCGATCCCCTATGGTGCACTCTCAGTAC
AATCTGCTCTGATGCCGCATAGTTAAGCCAGTATCTGCTCCCTGCTTGTGTGTTGGAGGTCGCTGAGTAG
TGCGCGAGCAAAATTTAAGCTACAACAAGGCAAGGCTTGACCGACAATTGCATGAAGAATCTGCTTAGGG
TTAGGCGTTTTGCGCTGCTTCGCGATGTACGGGCCAGATATACGCGTTGACATTGATTATTGACTAGTTA
TTAATAGTAATCAATTACGGGGTCATTAGTTCATAGCCCATATATGGAGTTCCGCGTTACATAACTTACG
GTAAATGGCCCGCCTGGCTGACCGCCCAACGACCCCCGCCCATTGACGTCAATAATGACGTATGTTCCCA
TAGTAACGCCAATAGGGACTTTCCATTGACGTCAATGGGTGGAGTATTTACGGTAAACTGCCCACTTGGC
AGTACATCAAGTGTATCATATGCCAAGTACGCCCCCTATTGACGTCAATGACGGTAAATGGCCCGCCTGG
CATTATGCCCAGTACATGACCTTATGGGACTTTCCTACTTGGCAGTACATCTACGTATTAGTCATCGCTA
TTACCATGGTGATGCGGTTTTGGCAGTACATCAATGGGCGTGGATAGCGGTTTGACTCACGGGGATTTCC
AAGTCTCCACCCCATTGACGTCAATGGGAGTTTGTTTTGGCACCAAAATCAACGGGACTTTCCAAAATGT
CGTAACAACTCCGCCCCATTGACGCAAATGGGCGGTAGGCGTGTACGGTGGGAGGTCTATATAAGCAGAG
CTCTCTGGCTAACTAGAGAACCCACTGCTTACTGGCTTATCGAAATTAATACGACTCACTATAGGGAGAC
CCAAGCTGGCTAGCGTTTAAACGGGCCCTCTAGACTCGAGCGGCCGCCACTGTGCTGGATATCTGCAGAA
TTCGGCCTCTGAGGCCACCATGCGA
Features (pLannotate 1.2.2; 21 found; start..end, strand, type, name):
      4..750     +  CDS            ERBB2 (fragment): ERBB2_HUMAN - Also known as HER2, MLN19, NEU, NGL. Experimental evidence at protein level: Swiss-Prot protein existence level 1. In the nucleus is involved in transcriptional regulation. Associates with the 5'-TCAAATTC-3' sequence in the PTGS2/COX-2 promoter and activates its transcription. Implicated in transcriptional activation of CDKN1A; the function involves STAT3 and SRC. Involved in the transcription of rRNA genes by RNA Pol I and enhances protein synthesis and cell growth. From Homo sapiens (Human).
    724..1404    +  CDS            IGHG1 (fragment): IGHG1_HUMAN - Experimental evidence at protein level: Swiss-Prot protein existence level 1. Constant region of immunoglobulin heavy chains. Immunoglobulins, also known as antibodies, are membrane-bound or secreted glycoproteins produced by B lymphocytes. In the recognition phase of humoral immunity, the membrane-bound immunoglobulins serve as receptors which, upon binding of a specific antigen, trigger the clonal expansion and differentiation of B lymphocytes into immunoglobulins- secreting plasma cells. Secreted immunoglobulins mediate the effector phase of humoral immunity, which results in
   1453..1677    +  polyA_signal   bGH poly(A) signal: bovine growth hormone polyadenylation signal
   1681..1702    +  promoter       SV40 promoter (fragment): SV40 enhancer and early promoter
   1723..2151    +  rep_origin     f1 ori (sequence partly withheld): f1 bacteriophage origin of replication; arrow indicates direction of (+) strand synthesis
   2165..2494    +  promoter       SV40 promoter: SV40 enhancer and early promoter
   2561..3352    +  CDS            neo: KKA2_KLEPN - Also known as kan, nptII. Experimental evidence at protein level: Swiss-Prot protein existence level 1. Resistance to kanamycin, neomycin, paromomycin, ribostamycin, butirosin and gentamicin B. From Klebsiella pneumoniae.
   3376..3534    +  CDS            ble (fragment): BLE_KLEPN - Experimental evidence at protein level: Swiss-Prot protein existence level 1. Binding protein with a strong affinity to the bleomycin family of antibiotics. Binds to CL990; an antimitotic-antibiotic compound. From Klebsiella pneumoniae.
   3529..3650    +  polyA_signal   SV40 poly(A) signal: SV40 polyadenylation signal
   3723..3739    -  protein_bind   lac operator: The lac repressor binds to the lac operator to inhibit transcription in E. coli. This inhibition can be relieved by adding lactose or isopropyl-β-D-thiogalactopyranoside (IPTG). lac repressor encoded by lacI
   3747..3777    -  promoter       lac promoter: promoter for the E. coli lac operon
   3792..3813    -  protein_bind   CAP binding site: CAP binding activates transcription in the presence of cAMP. E. coli catabolite activator protein
   3826..3918    -  CDS            lacI (fragment): lac repressor; lacI; The lac repressor binds to the lac operator to inhibit transcription in E. coli. This inhibition can be relieved by adding lactose or isopropyl-β-D-thiogalactopyranoside (IPTG).
   4101..4689    -  rep_origin     ori: high-copy-number ColE1/pMB1/pBR322/pUC origin of replication
   4860..5720    -  CDS            AmpR: β-lactamase; bla; confers resistance to ampicillin, carbenicillin, and related antibiotics
   5721..5825    -  promoter       AmpR promoter: bla
   5884..5936    -  misc_feature   bom (fragment): basis of mobility region from pBR322
   6091..6470    +  enhancer       CMV enhancer: human cytomegalovirus immediate early enhancer
   6471..6674    +  promoter       CMV promoter: human cytomegalovirus (CMV) immediate early promoter
   6670..6703    +  LTR            5' LTR (truncated) (fragment): truncated 5' long terminal repeat (LTR) from HIV-1
   6719..6737    +  promoter       T7 promoter: promoter for bacteriophage T7 RNA polymerase
