[The description below was written by a language model from this plasmid's Addgene catalogue record and pLannotate feature annotations shown in this document.]
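Description:
pcDNA3.1(-) EC Her2-Fc is a mammalian expression plasmid built on the pcDNA3.1 backbone and designed to produce a soluble form of the human HER2 (ERBB2) antigen fused to a human IgG1 Fc region. The annotated 6,837-nt sequence shows the human cytomegalovirus immediate-early enhancer and promoter, followed by a T7 promoter, driving an open reading frame in which an ERBB2 fragment of roughly 750 nt runs directly into an IGHG1 constant-region fragment of about 680 nt. Transcription is terminated by the bovine growth hormone polyadenylation signal. The ERBB2 annotation covers only a portion of the receptor. The catalogue entry calls the insert the extracellular domain, but the record does not specify which residues are included, nor does it annotate a signal peptide. The 5′ cloning site is also listed as unknown.

For propagation in E. coli the plasmid carries a high-copy ColE1/pUC-type origin and the β-lactamase gene for ampicillin selection, along with an f1 origin that permits single-stranded DNA production. A separate cassette, consisting of the SV40 enhancer/early promoter, the neomycin phosphotransferase gene and the SV40 polyadenylation signal, allows G418 selection of stably transfected mammalian cells. Several short fragment hits (a truncated HIV-1 LTR, ble, lacI, bom and a partial SV40 promoter) appear to be backbone remnants or sequence-similarity matches rather than functional elements.

The Fc portion would typically promote dimerisation and allow capture or detection of the secreted protein with protein A/G or anti-human Fc reagents. The associated publication concerns chimeric antigen receptor expression in T cells, so the fusion may have served as a soluble antigen reagent in that work, although the record does not state this explicitly.
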