Addgene plasmid #183250: pcDNA3.1(-) EC Her2-Fc
Purpose: Soluble expression of the extracellular domain of the HER2 antigen. Human IgG1 Fc.
Depositing lab: Alexander McLellan. Depositing organization: University of Otago. Publication: Promoter choice: Who should drive the CAR in T cells?. Rad S M AH, Poudel A, Tan GMY, McLellan AD. PLoS One. 2020 Jul 24;15(7):e0232915. doi: 10.1371/journal.pone.0232915. eCollection 2020. PubMed 32706785.
Backbone
  Vector backbone: pcDNA3.1
  Vector type: Mammalian Expression
  Selectable markers: Neomycin (select with G418)
Growth in bacteria
  Bacterial resistance: Ampicillin, 100 μg/mL
  Growth temperature: 37°C
  Growth strain: DH5alpha
  Copy number: High Copy
Gene/Insert
  Gene/Insert name: Her2 antigen Fc
  Species: H. sapiens (human)
  Cloning method: Restriction Enzyme; 5′ cloning site unknown (unknown if destroyed)
Terms and licenses: Academic/Nonprofit Terms; Industry Terms: Not Available to Industry
How to cite: pcDNA3.1(-) EC Her2-Fc was a gift from Alexander McLellan (Addgene plasmid # 183250 ; http://n2t.net/addgene:183250 ; RRID:Addgene_183250)
